Addgene plasmid #119856: Cmv d0 dPspCas13b-GGS-NYTHDF2(100-200)
Purpose: Cmv d0 dPspCas13b-GGS-NYTHDF2(100-200) (YTDHF2 100-200 subdomain)
Depositing lab: Bryan Dickinson. Depositing organization: University of Chicago. Publication: Targeted m(6)A Reader Proteins To Study Epitranscriptomic Regulation of Single RNAs. Rauch S, He C, Dickinson BC. J Am Chem Soc. 2018 Sep 26;140(38):11974-11981. doi: 10.1021/jacs.8b05012. Epub 2018 Sep 18. PubMed 30183280.
Backbone
  Vector backbone: cmv d0
  Vector type: Mammalian Expression, CRISPR
Growth in bacteria
  Bacterial resistance: Kanamycin, 50 μg/mL
  Growth temperature: 37°C
  Growth strain: DH5alpha
  Copy number: Unknown
Gene/Insert
  Gene/Insert name: dCas13b-GGS-NYTHDF2(100-200)
  Cloning method: Gibson Cloning
  Sequencing primers: 5′ AGTTAAATTGCTAACGCAGTCA; 3′ CAGCAGCCAACTCAGCTTCCTTTCGGGCTT
Terms and licenses: Academic/Nonprofit Terms; Industry Terms: Not Available to Industry
How to cite: Cmv d0 dPspCas13b-GGS-NYTHDF2(100-200) was a gift from Bryan Dickinson (Addgene plasmid # 119856 ; http://n2t.net/addgene:119856 ; RRID:Addgene_119856)
