[The description below was written by a language model from this plasmid's Addgene catalogue record and pLannotate feature annotations shown in this document.]
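Description:
Cmv d0 dPspCas13b-GGS-NYTHDF2(100-200) is a 7,053-nt mammalian expression and CRISPR plasmid built on the "cmv d0" backbone by Gibson assembly. It is propagated in E. coli through a high-copy ColE1/pUC-type origin, accompanied by a ColE1 cer site that helps resolve plasmid multimers into monomers, and is selected with kanamycin through a Tn5-derived NeoR/KanR aminoglycoside phosphotransferase gene. Short Tn5 transposase fragments flanking that marker appear to be remnants of the resistance cassette's origin rather than functional elements.

The payload is driven by the human CMV immediate-early enhancer and promoter, followed by a chimeric β-globin/immunoglobulin intron that generally improves expression in mammalian cells. The insert is a fusion of catalytically inactive PspCas13b, an RNA-guided RNA-binding protein, joined through a GGS linker to an N-terminal subdomain (residues 100–200) of human YTHDF2, an m6A reader protein, with a C-terminal FLAG epitope for detection. The automated annotation identifies only the YTHDF2 fragment and FLAG tag. The dCas13b portion is not annotated, but presumably occupies the large unannotated stretch between the intron and the YTHDF2 segment. Downstream lie a pUC-type multiple cloning site, small fragments of a T7 gene 10-derived tag and T7 terminator that look like cloning carry-over, and an SV40 poly(A) signal annotated on the reverse strand. No guide RNA cassette is annotated, so the guide would need to come from a separate construct.

According to the associated publication's theme, the plasmid serves to tether a truncated m6A reader domain to chosen transcripts, to study how reader proteins regulate individual RNAs and which YTHDF2 subregion carries that activity.
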