Features (pLannotate 1.2.2; 15 found; start..end, strand, type, name):
     67..444     +  enhancer       CMV enhancer: human cytomegalovirus immediate early enhancer
    446..645     +  promoter       CMV promoter: human cytomegalovirus (CMV) immediate early promoter
    784..916     +  intron         chimeric intron: chimera between introns from human β-globin and immunoglobulin heavy chain genes
   3982..4251    +  CDS            YTHDF2 (fragment): YTHD2_HUMAN - Also known as HGRG8 From Homo sapiens (Human).
   4258..4281    +  CDS            FLAG: FLAG® epitope tag, followed by an enterokinase cleavage site
   4294..4349    +  misc_feature   MCS: pUC18/19 multiple cloning site
   4356..4405    +  CDS            SET1 (fragment): solubility-enhancement tag derived from T7 phage gene 10B
   4413..4432    +  terminator     T7 terminator (fragment): transcription terminator for bacteriophage T7 RNA polymerase
   4454..4575    -  polyA_signal   SV40 poly(A) signal: SV40 polyadenylation signal
   4598..4666    -  CDS            large T antigen (fragment): large T antigen from SV40 (simian virus 40)
   4687..4839    -  CDS            tnpA (fragment): TN5P_ECOLX - Also known as tnp. Experimental evidence at protein level: Swiss-Prot protein existence level 1. Mediates transposition of transposon Tn5 by a 'cut and paste' mechanism. First, the monomeric transposase binds the 19 bp inverted DNA repeats flanking the transposon. Then, dimerization of the DNA- bound transposase creates a synaptic DNA complex. After nicking of the first DNA strand, excision of the transposon proceeds through a series of intermediates. The transposase then mediates the insertion of the transposon at a new site by strand transfer. The activity of the wild- type tran
   4841..4942    +  CDS            tnpA (fragment): TN5P_ECOLX - Also known as tnp. Experimental evidence at protein level: Swiss-Prot protein existence level 1. Mediates transposition of transposon Tn5 by a 'cut and paste' mechanism. First, the monomeric transposase binds the 19 bp inverted DNA repeats flanking the transposon. Then, dimerization of the DNA- bound transposase creates a synaptic DNA complex. After nicking of the first DNA strand, excision of the transposon proceeds through a series of intermediates. The transposase then mediates the insertion of the transposon at a new site by strand transfer. The activity of the wild- type tran
   4974..5768    +  CDS            NeoR/KanR: aminoglycoside phosphotransferase from Tn5; aph(3')-II (or nptII); confers resistance to neomycin, kanamycin, and G418 (Geneticin®)
   5940..6528    -  rep_origin     ori: high-copy-number ColE1/pMB1/pBR322/pUC origin of replication
   6644..6927    +  misc_feature   cer region: ColE1-derived recombination site that helps to maintain plasmids as monomers
>Addgene plasmid #119856 | Cmv d0 dPspCas13b-GGS-NYTHDF2(100-200) | addgene full sequence | sequence record 231774 | Addgene NGS Result
ACGTTGTATCTATATCATAATATGTACATTTATATTGGCTCATGTCCAATATGACCGCCATGTTGGCATT
GATTATTGACTAGTTATTAATAGTAATCAATTACGGGGTCATTAGTTCATAGCCCATATATGGAGTTCCG
CGTTACATAACTTACGGTAAATGGCCCGCCTGGCTGACCGCCCAACGACCCCCGCCCATTGACGTCAATA
ATGACGTATGTTCCCATAGTAACGCCAATAGGGACTTTCCATTGACGTCAATGGGTGGAGTATTTACGGT
AAACTGCCCACTTGGCAGTACATCAAGTGTATCATATGCCAAGTCCGCCCCCTATTGACGTCAATGACGG
TAAATGGCCCGCCTGGCATTATGCCCAGTACATGACCTTACGGGACTTTCCTACTTGGCAGTACATCTAC
GTATTAGTCATCGCTATTACCATGGTGATGCGGTTTTGGCAGTACACCAATGGGCGTGGATAGCGGTTTG
ACTCACGGGGATTTCCAAGTCTCCACCCCATTGACGTCAATGGGAGTTTGTTTTGGCACCAAAATCAACG
GGACTTTCCAAAATGTCGTAATAACCCCGCCCCGTTGACGCAAATGGGCGGTAGGCGTGTACGGTGGGAG
GTCTATATAAGCAGAGCTGGTTTAGTGAACCGTCAGATCACTAGAAGCTTTATTGCGGTAGTTTATCACA
GTTAAATTGCTAACGCAGTCAGTGCTTCTGACACAACAGTCTCGAACTTAAGCTGCAGAAGTTGGTCGTG
AGGCACTGGGCAGGTAAGTATCAAGGTTACAAGACAGGTTTAAGGAGACCAATAGAAACTGGGCTTGTCG
AGACAGAGAAGACTCTTGCGTTTCTGATAGGCACCTATTGGTCTTACTGACATCCACTTTGCCTTTCTCT
CCACAGGTGTCCACTCCCAGTTCAATTACAGCTCTTAAGGCAGATCACTAGAAGCTTACGCTACCACCAT
GAACATCCCCGCTCTGGTGGAAAACCAGAAGAAGTACTTTGGCACCTACAGCGTGATGGCCATGCTGAAC
GCTCAGACCGTGCTGGACCACATCCAGAAGGTGGCCGATATTGAGGGCGAGCAGAACGAGAACAACGAGA
ATCTGTGGTTTCACCCCGTGATGAGCCACCTGTACAACGCCAAGAACGGCTACGACAAGCAGCCCGAGAA
AACCATGTTCATCATCGAGCGGCTGCAGAGCTACTTCCCATTCCTGAAGATCATGGCCGAGAACCAGAGA
GAGTACAGCAACGGCAAGTACAAGCAGAACCGCGTGGAAGTGAACAGCAACGACATCTTCGAGGTGCTGA
AGCGCGCCTTCGGCGTGCTGAAGATGTACAGGGACCTGACCAACGCATACAAGACCTACGAGGAAAAGCT
GAACGACGGCTGCGAGTTCCTGACCAGCACAGAGCAACCTCTGAGCGGCATGATCAACAACTACTACACA
GTGGCCCTGCGGAACATGAACGAGAGATACGGCTACAAGACAGAGGACCTGGCCTTCATCCAGGACAAGC
GGTTCAAGTTCGTGAAGGACGCCTACGGCAAGAAAAAGTCCCAAGTGAATACCGGATTCTTCCTGAGCCT
GCAGGACTACAACGGCGACACACAGAAGAAGCTGCACCTGAGCGGAGTGGGAATCGCCCTGCTGATCTGC
CTGTTCCTGGACAAGCAGTACATCAACATCTTTCTGAGCAGGCTGCCCATCTTCTCCAGCTACAATGCCC
AGAGCGAGGAACGGCGGATCATCATCAGATCCTTCGGTATCAACAGCATCAAGCTGCCCAAGGACCGGAT
CCACAGCGAGAAGTCCAACAAGAGCGTGGCCATGGATATGCTCAACGAAGTGAAGCGGTGCCCCGACGAG
CTGTTCACAACACTGTCTGCCGAGAAGCAGTCCCGGTTCAGAATCATCAGCGACGACCACAATGAAGTGC
TGATGAAGCGGAGCAGCGACAGATTCGTGCCTCTGCTGCTGCAGTATATCGATTACGGCAAGCTGTTCGA
CCACATCAGGTTCCACGTGAACATGGGCAAGCTGAGATACCTGCTGAAGGCCGACAAGACCTGCATCGAC
GGCCAGACCAGAGTCAGAGTGATCGAGCAGCCCCTGAACGGCTTCGGCAGACTGGAAGAGGCCGAGACAA
TGCGGAAGCAAGAGAACGGCACCTTCGGCAACAGCGGCATCCGGATCAGAGACTTCGAGAACATGAAGCG
GGACGACGCCAATCCTGCCAACTATCCCTACATCGTGGACACCTACACACACTACATCCTGGAAAACAAC
AAGGTCGAGATGTTTATCAACGACAAAGAGGACAGCGCCCCACTGCTGCCCGTGATCGAGGATGATAGAT
ACGTGGTCAAGACAATCCCCAGCTGCCGGATGAGCACCCTGGAAATTCCAGCCATGGCCTTCCACATGTT
TCTGTTCGGCAGCAAGAAAACCGAGAAGCTGATCGTGGACGTGCACAACCGGTACAAGAGACTGTTCCAG
GCCATGCAGAAAGAAGAAGTGACCGCCGAGAATATCGCCAGCTTCGGAATCGCCGAGAGCGACCTGCCTC
AGAAGATCCTGGATCTGATCAGCGGCAATGCCCACGGCAAGGATGTGGACGCCTTCATCAGACTGACCGT
GGACGACATGCTGACCGACACCGAGCGGAGAATCAAGAGATTCAAGGACGACCGGAAGTCCATTCGGAGC
GCCGACAACAAGATGGGAAAGAGAGGCTTCAAGCAGATCTCCACAGGCAAGCTGGCCGACTTCCTGGCCA
AGGACATCGTGCTGTTTCAGCCCAGCGTGAACGATGGCGAGAACAAGATCACCGGCCTGAACTACCGGAT
CATGCAGAGCGCCATTGCCGTGTACGATAGCGGCGACGATTACGAGGCCAAGCAGCAGTTCAAGCTGATG
TTCGAGAAGGCCCGGCTGATCGGCAAGGGCACAACAGAGCCTCATCCATTTCTGTACAAGGTGTTCGCCC
GCAGCATCCCCGCCAATGCCGTCGAGTTCTACGAGCGCTACCTGATCGAGCGGAAGTTCTACCTGACCGG
CCTGTCCAACGAGATCAAGAAAGGCAACAGAGTGGATGTGCCCTTCATCCGGCGGGACCAGAACAAGTGG
AAAACACCCGCCATGAAGACCCTGGGCAGAATCTACAGCGAGGATCTGCCCGTGGAACTGCCCAGACAGA
TGTTCGACAATGAGATCAAGTCCCACCTGAAGTCCCTGCCACAGATGGAAGGCATCGACTTCAACAATGC
CAACGTGACCTATCTGATCGCCGAGTACATGAAGAGAGTGCTGGACGACGACTTCCAGACCTTCTACCAG
TGGAACCGCAACTACCGGTACATGGACATGCTTAAGGGCGAGTACGACAGAAAGGGCTCCCTGCAGCACT
GCTTCACCAGCGTGGAAGAGAGAGAAGGCCTCTGGAAAGAGCGGGCCTCCAGAACAGAGCGGTACAGAAA
GCAGGCCAGCAACAAGATCCGCAGCAACCGGCAGATGAGAAACGCCAGCAGCGAAGAGATCGAGACAATC
CTGGATAAGCGGCTGAGCAACAGCCGGAACGAGTACCAGAAAAGCGAGAAAGTGATCCGGCGCTACAGAG
TGCAGGATGCCCTGCTGTTTCTGCTGGCCAAAAAGACCCTGACCGAACTGGCCGATTTCGACGGCGAGAG
GTTCAAACTGAAAGAAATCATGCCCGACGCCGAGAAGGGAATCCTGAGCGAGATCATGCCCATGAGCTTC
ACCTTCGAGAAAGGCGGCAAGAAGTACACCATCACCAGCGAGGGCATGAAGCTGAAGAACTACGGCGACT
TCTTTGTGCTGGCTAGCGACAAGAGGATCGGCAACCTGCTGGAACTCGTGGGCAGCGACATCGTGTCCAA
AGAGGATGGCGGTAGTGGAGGAAGCGGGGGGAGCGGAGGGAGTGGTGGATCCGGCGGCTCCGATGCAATG
TTTGGGCAACCAGGAGCCCTAGGTAGCACTCCATTTCTTGGTCAGCATGGTTTTAATTTCTTTCCCAGTG
GGATTGACTTCTCAGCATGGGGAAATAACAGTTCTCAGGGACAGTCTACTCAGAGCTCTGGATATAGTAG
CAATTATGCTTATGCACCTAGCTCCTTAGGTGGAGCCATGATTGATGGACAGTCAGCTTTTGCCAATGAG
ACCCTCAATAAGGCTCCTGGCATGAATACTATAGACCAAGGGATGGCAGCAGGATCCGATTACAAGGACG
ACGATGACAAGTAGTGTTTAAACGAATTCGGGCTCGGTACACGGGGATCCTCTAGAGTCGACCTGCAGGC
ATGCAAGCTGATCCGGCTGCTAACAAAGCCCGAAAGGAAGCTGAGTTGGCTGCTGCCACCGCTGAGCAAT
AACTAGCATAACCCCTTGGGGCGGCCGCTTCGAGCAGACATGATAAGATACATTGATGAGTTTGGACAAA
CCACAACTAGAATGCAGTGAAAAAAATGCTTTATTTGTGAAATTTGTGATGCTATTGCTTTATTTGTAAC
CATTATAAGCTGCAATAAACAAGTTAACAACAACAATTGCATTCATTTTATGTTTCAGGTTCAGGGGGAG
ATGTGGGAGGTTTTTTTAAGCAAGTAAAACCTCTACAAATGTGGTAAAATCGAATTCTAATGGATCCTCT
TTGCGCTTGCGTTTTCCCTTGTCCAGATAGCCCAGTAGCTGACATTCATCCGGGGTCAGCACCGTTTCTG
CGGACTGGCTTTCTACGTGTTCCGCTTCCTTTAGCAGCCCTTGCGCCCTGAGTGCTTGCGGCAGCGTGAG
CTTCAAAAGAATTGCCAGCTGGGGCGCCCTCTGGTAAGGTTGGGAAGCCCTGCAAAGTAAACTGGATGGC
TTTCTTGCCGCCAAGGATCTGATGGCGCAGGGGATCAAGATCTGATCAAGAGACAGGATGACGGTCGTTT
CGCATGCTTGAACAAGATGGATTGCACGCAGGTTCTCCGGCCGCTTGGGTGGAGAGGCTATTCGGCTATG
ACTGGGCACAACAGACAATCGGCTGCTCTGATGCCGCCGTGTTCCGGCTGTCAGCGCAGGGGCGCCCGGT
TCTTTTTGTCAAGACCGACCTGTCCGGTGCCCTGAATGAACTGCAGGACGAGGCAGCGCGGCTATCGTGG
CTGGCCACGACGGGCGTTCCTTGCGCAGCTGTGCTCGACGTTGTCACTGAAGCGGGAAGGGACTGGCTGC
TATTGGGCGAAGTGCCGGGGCAGGATCTCCTGTCATCTCACCTTGCTCCTGCCGAGAAAGTATCCATCAT
GGCTGATGCAATGCGGCGGCTGCATACGCTTGATCCGGCTACCTGCCCATTCGACCACCAAGCGAAACAT
CGCATCGAGCGAGCACGCACTCGGATGGAAGCCGGTCTTGTCGATCAGGATGATCTGGACGAAGAGCATC
AGGGGCTCGCGCCAGCCGAACTGTTCGCCAGGCTCAAGGCGCGTATGCCGGATGGTGAGGATCTCGTCGT
GACTCATGGCGATGCCTGCTTGCCGAATATCATGGTGGAAAATGGCCGCTTTTCTGGATTCATCGACTGT
GGCCGGCTGGGTGTGGCGGACCGCTATCAGGACATAGCGTTGGCTACCCGTGATATTGCTGAAGAGCTTG
GCGGCGAATGGGCTGACCGCTTCCTCGTGCTTTACGGTATCGCCGCTCCCGATTCGCAGCGCATCGCCTT
CTATCGCCTTCTTGACGAGTTCTTCTGAGCGGGACTCTGGGGTTCGAAATGACCGACCAAGCGACGCCCA
ACCGGTATCAGCTCACTCAAAGGCGGTAATACGGTTATCCACAGAATCAGGGGATAACGCAGGAAAGAAC
ATGTGAGCAAAAGGCCAGCAAAAGGCCAGGAACCGTAAAAAGGCCGCGTTGCTGGCGTTTTTCCATAGGC
TCCGCCCCCCTGACGAGCATCACAAAAATCGACGCTCAAGTCAGAGGTGGCGAAACCCGACAGGACTATA
AAGATACCAGGCGTTTCCCCCTGGAAGCTCCCTCGTGCGCTCTCCTGTTCCGACCCTGCCGCTTACCGGA
TACCTGTCCGCCTTTCTCCCTTCGGGAAGCGTGGCGCTTTCTCATAGCTCACGCTGTAGGTATCTCAGTT
CGGTGTAGGTCGTTCGCTCCAAGCTGGGCTGTGTGCACGAACCCCCCGTTCAGCCCGACCGCTGCGCCTT
ATCCGGTAACTATCGTCTTGAGTCCAACCCGGTAAGACACGACTTATCGCCACTGGCAGCAGCCACTGGT
AACAGGATTAGCAGAGCGAGGTATGTAGGCGGTGCTACAGAGTTCTTGAAGTGGTGGCCTAACTACGGCT
ACACTAGAAGGACAGTATTTGGTATCTGCGCTCTGCTGAAGCCAGTTACCTTCGGAAAAAGAGTTGGTAG
CTCTTGATCCGGCAAACAAACCACCGCTGGTAGCGGTGGTTTTTTTGTTTGCAAGCAGCAGATTACGCGC
AGAAAAAAAGGATTTCAAGAAGATCCTTTGATCTTTTCTACGGGGTCTGACGCTCAGTGGAACGAAAACT
CACGTTAAGGGATTTTGGTCATGAGATTATCAAAAAGGATCTTCACCTAGATCCTTTTATAGTCCGGAAA
TACAGGAACGCACGCTGGATGGCCCTTCGCTGGGATGGTGAAACCATGAAAAATGGCAGCTTCAGTGGAT
TAAGTGGGGGTAATGTGGCCTGTACCCTCTGGTTGCATAGGTATTCATACGGTTAAAATTTATCAGGCGC
GATTGCGGCAGTTTTTCGGGTGGTTTGTTGCCATTTTTACCTGTCTGCTGCCGTGATCGCGCTGAACGCG
TTTTAGCGGTGCGTACAATTAAGGGATTATGGTAAATCCACTTACTGTCTGCCCTCGTAGCCATCGAGAT
AAACCGCAGTACTCCGGCCACGATGCGTCCGGCGTAGAGGATCGAGATCTTCAATATTGGCCATTAGCCA
TATTATTCATTGGTTATATAGCATAAATCAATATTGGCTATTGGCCATTGCAT
